>Addgene plasmid #78392 | pNX3c2-HA3 | depositor full sequence | sequence record 149832 | pNX3c2-HA3 sequence 4083 bps
GACGTCTAAGAAACCATTATTATCATGACATTAACCTATAAAAATAGGCGTATCACGAGGCCCTTTCGTC
TCGCGCGTTTCGGTGATGACGGTGAAAACCTCTGACACATGCAGCTCCCGGAGACGGTCACAGCTTGTCT
GTAAGCGGATGCCGGGAGCAGACAAGCCCGTCAGGGCGCGTCAGCGGGTGTTGGCGGGTGTCGGGGCTGG
CTTAACTATGCGGCATCAGAGCAGATTGTACTGAGAGTGCACCATATGGACATATTGTCGTTAGAACGCG
GCTACAATTAATACATAACCTTATGTATCATACACATACGATTTAGGTGACACTATAGAACGCGGCCGCC
AGCTGAAGCTTCGTACGCTGCAGGTCGACGGATCCCCGGGTTAATTAACGCTAGCATGTACCCATACGAT
GTTCCTGACTATGCGGGCTACCCGTATGACGTGCCGGACTATGCAGGAGCCTATCCTTATGACGTTCCAG
ATTACGCTGGTTCTAGATGAGGCGCGCCACTTCTAAATAAGCGAATTTCTTATGATTTATGATTTTTATT
ATTAAATAAGTTATAAAAAAAATAAGTGTATACAAATTTTAAAGTGACTCTTAGGTTTTAAAACGAAAAT
TCTTATTCTTGAGTAACTCTTTCCTGTAGGTCAGGTTGCTTTCTCAGGTATAGTATGAGGTCGCTCTTAT
TGACCACACCTCTACCGGCAGATCCGCTAGGAGATCTCGCGACGTTACATAACTTACGGTAAATGGCCCG
CCTGGCTGACCGCCCAACGACCCCCGCCCATTGACGTCAATAATGACGTATGTTCCCATAGTAACGCCAA
TAGGGACTTTCCATTGACGTCAATGGGTGGAGTATTTACGGTAAACTGCCCACTTGGCAGTACATCAAGT
GTATCATATGCCAAGTACGCCCCCTATTGACGTCAATGACGGTAAATGGCCCGCCTGGCATTATGCCCAG
TACATGACCTTATGGGACTTTCCTACTTGGCAGTACATCTACGTATTAGTCATCGCTATTACCATGGTGA
TGCGGTTTTGGCAGTACATCAATGGGCGTGGATAGCGGTTTGACTCACGGGGATTTCCAAGTCTCCACCC
CATTGACGTCAATGGGAGTTTGTTTTGGCACCAAAATCAACGGGACTTTCCAAAATGTCGTAACAACTCC
GCCCCATTGACGCAAATGGGCGGTAGGCGTGTACGGTGGGAGGTCTATATAAGCAGAGCTCTCTGGCTAA
CTAGAGAACCCACTGCTTACTGGCTTATCGAAATTAATACGACTCACTATAGGGAGACCCAAGCTTACAT
GGGTACCACTCTTGACGACACGGCTTACCGGTACCGCACCAGTGTCCCGGGGGACGCCGAGGCCATCGAG
GCACTGGATGGGTCCTTCACCACCGACACCGTCTTCCGCGTCACCGCCACCGGGGACGGCTTCACCCTGC
GGGAGGTGCCGGTGGACCCGCCCCTGACCAAGGTGTTCCCCGACGACGAATCGGACGACGAATCGGACGA
CGGGGAGGACGGCGACCCGGACTCCCGGACGTTCGTCGCGTACGGGGACGACGGCGACCTGGCGGGCTTC
GTGGTCGTCTCGTACTCCGGCTGGAACCGCCGGCTGACCGTCGAGGACATCGAGGTCGCCCCGGAGCACC
GGGGGCACGGGGTCGGGCGCGCGTTGATGGGGCTCGCGACGGAGTTCGCCCGCGAGCGGGGCGCCGGGCA
CCTCTGGCTGGAGGTCACCAACGTCAACGCACCGGCGATCCACGCGTACCGGCGGATGGGGTTCACCCTC
TGCGGCCTGGACACCGCCCTGTACGACGGCACCGCCTCGGACGGCGAGCAGGCGCTCTACATGAGCATGC
CCTGCCCCTAATCAGTACTGACAATAAAAAGATTCTTGTTTTCAAGAACTTGTCATTTGTATAGTTTTTT
TATATTGTAGTTGTTCTATTTTAATCAAATGTTAGCGTGATTTATATTTTTTTTCGCCTCGACATCATCT
GCCCAGATGCGAAGTTAAGTGCGCAGAAAGTAATATCATGCGTCAATCGTATGTGAATGCTGGTCGCTAT
ACTGCTGTCGATTCGATACTAACGCCGCCATCCAGTTTAAACGAGCTCGAATTCTAGGCTTCCTCGCTCA
CTGACTCGCTGCGCTCGGTCGTTCGGCTGCGGCGAGCGGTATCAGCTCACTCAAAGGCGGTAATACGGTT
ATCCACAGAATCAGGGGATAACGCAGGAAAGAACATGTGAGCAAAAGGCCAGCAAAAGGCCAGGAACCGT
AAAAAGGCCGCGTTGCTGGCGTTTTTCCATAGGCTCCGCCCCCCTGACGAGCATCACAAAAATCGACGCT
CAAGTCAGAGGTGGCGAAACCCGACAGGACTATAAAGATACCAGGCGTTTCCCCCTGGAAGCTCCCTCGT
GCGCTCTCCTGTTCCGACCCTGCCGCTTACCGGATACCTGTCCGCCTTTCTCCCTTCGGGAAGCGTGGCG
CTTTCTCAATGCTCACGCTGTAGGTATCTCAGTTCGGTGTAGGTCGTTCGCTCCAAGCTGGGCTGTGTGC
ACGAACCCCCCGTTCAGCCCGACCGCTGCGCCTTATCCGGTAACTATCGTCTTGAGTCCAACCCGGTAAG
ACACGACTTATCGCCACTGGCAGCAGCCACTGGTAACAGGATTAGCAGAGCGAGGTATGTAGGCGGTGCT
ACAGAGTTCTTGAAGTGGTGGCCTAACTACGGCTACACTAGAAGGACAGTATTTGGTATCTGCGCTCTGC
TGAAGCCAGTTACCTTCGGAAAAAGAGTTGGTAGCTCTTGATCCGGCAAACAAACCACCGCTGGTAGCGG
TGGTTTTTTTGTTTGCAAGCAGCAGATTACGCGCAGAAAAAAAGGATCTCAAGAAGATCCTTTGATCTTT
TCTACGGGGTCTGACGCTCAGTGGAACGAAAACTCACGTTAAGGGATTTTGGTCATGAGATTATCAAAAA
GGATCTTCACCTAGATCCTTTTAAATTAAAAATGAAGTTTTAAATCAATCTAAAGTATATATGAGTAAAC
TTGGTCTGACAGTTACCAATGCTTAATCAGTGAGGCACCTATCTCAGCGATCTGTCTATTTCGTTCATCC
ATAGTTGCCTGACTCCCCGTCGTGTAGATAACTACGATACGGGAGGGCTTACCATCTGGCCCCAGTGCTG
CAATGATACCGCGAGACCCACGCTCACCGGCTCCAGATTTATCAGCAATAAACCAGCCAGCCGGAAGGGC
CGAGCGCAGAAGTGGTCCTGCAACTTTATCCGCCTCCATCCAGTCTATTAATTGTTGCCGGGAAGCTAGA
GTAAGTAGTTCGCCAGTTAATAGTTTGCGCAACGTTGTTGCCATTGCTACAGGCATCGTGGTGTCACGCT
CGTCGTTTGGTATGGCTTCATTCAGCTCCGGTTCCCAACGATCAAGGCGAGTTACATGATCCCCCATGTT
GTGCAAAAAAGCGGTTAGCTCCTTCGGTCCTCCGATCGTTGTCAGAAGTAAGTTGGCCGCAGTGTTATCA
CTCATGGTTATGGCAGCACTGCATAATTCTCTTACTGTCATGCCATCCGTAAGATGCTTTTCTGTGACTG
GTGAGTACTCAACCAAGTCATTCTGAGAATAGTGTATGCGGCGACCGAGTTGCTCTTGCCCGGCGTCAAT
ACGGGATAATACCGCGCCACATAGCAGAACTTTAAAAGTGCTCATCATTGGAAAACGTTCTTCGGGGCGA
AAACTCTCAAGGATCTTACCGCTGTTGAGATCCAGTTCGATGTAACCCACTCGTGCACCCAACTGATCTT
CAGCATCTTTTACTTTCACCAGCGTTTCTGGGTGAGCAAAAACAGGAAGGCAAAATGCCGCAAAAAAGGG
AATAAGGGCGACACGGAAATGTTGAATACTCATACTCTTCCTTTTTCAATATTATTGAAGCATTTATCAG
GGTTATTGTCTCATGAGCGGATACATATTTGAATGTATTTAGAAAAATAAACAAATAGGGGTTCCGCGCA
CATTTCCCCGAAAAGTGCCACCT
Features (pLannotate 1.2.2; 14 found; start..end, strand, type, name):
     70..105     +  CDS            rop (fragment): Rop protein, which maintains plasmids at low copy number; rop
    207..258     +  misc_feature   bom (fragment): basis of mobility region from pBR322
    321..339     +  promoter       SP6 promoter: promoter for bacteriophage SP6 RNA polymerase
    409..498     +  CDS            3xHA: three tandem HA epitope tags
    531..718     +  terminator     ADH1 terminator: S. cerevisiae ADH1; transcription terminator for the S. cerevisiae alcohol dehydrogenase 1 (ADH1) gene
    743..1046    +  enhancer       CMV enhancer: human cytomegalovirus immediate early enhancer
   1047..1250    +  promoter       CMV promoter: human cytomegalovirus (CMV) immediate early promoter
   1246..1279    +  LTR            5' LTR (truncated) (fragment): truncated 5' long terminal repeat (LTR) from HIV-1
   1295..1313    +  promoter       T7 promoter: promoter for bacteriophage T7 RNA polymerase
   1335..1899    +  CDS            NrsR (fragment): nourseothricin acetyltransferase; Streptomyces noursei nat1; confers resistance to nourseothricin
   1907..2104    +  terminator     TEF terminator: Ashbya gossypii TEF terminator
   2334..2922    -  rep_origin     ori: high-copy-number ColE1/pMB1/pBR322/pUC origin of replication
   3093..3953    -  CDS            AmpR: β-lactamase; bla; confers resistance to ampicillin, carbenicillin, and related antibiotics
   3954..4058    -  promoter       AmpR promoter: bla
