[The description below was written by a language model from this plasmid's Addgene catalogue record and pLannotate feature annotations shown in this document.]
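Description:
pNX3c2-HA3 is a 4,083 bp template plasmid for C-terminal epitope tagging of genes in fission yeast (Schizosaccharomyces pombe), built on the pFA6a-kanMX6 backbone. It is not designed to replicate in yeast, as no yeast origin is annotated. It is maintained in E. coli through a high-copy ColE1/pUC-type origin and an ampicillin resistance gene (β-lactamase with its own promoter). Short rop and bom fragments annotated near the start of the sequence are remnants of the pBR322-derived backbone.

The payload is a compact tagging module. A 3xHA coding segment (three tandem haemagglutinin epitopes) is followed by the S. cerevisiae ADH1 terminator, so that a gene fused in frame to the tag acquires a transcription termination signal. Immediately downstream lies the natCX marker cassette ("CMV/nat", recorded as 1,391 bp), in which the human cytomegalovirus immediate-early enhancer and promoter drive the Streptomyces noursei nourseothricin acetyltransferase gene, terminated by the Ashbya gossypii TEF terminator. This cassette confers resistance to nourseothricin (ClonNat) and takes the place of the kanMX6 marker of the parent vector. A brief HIV-1 LTR fragment annotated between the CMV promoter and nat is probably an incidental annotation match or carry-over sequence with no intended function. SP6 and T7 promoter sequences are also present, upstream of the tag and between the CMV promoter and nat respectively.

With pFA6a-type plasmids, the tag-plus-marker module is typically amplified by PCR using primers carrying homology to the target locus. The product is then integrated by homologous recombination and transformants are selected on ClonNat. The associated publication title places the plasmid in a set of sequential and counter-selectable cassettes for fission yeast.
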