Addgene plasmid #78392: pNX3c2-HA3
Purpose: fission yeast epitope tagging
Depositing lab: Kazunori Tomita. Depositing organization: University College London. Publication: Sequential and counter-selectable cassettes for fission yeast. Amelina H, Moiseeva V, Collopy LC, Pearson SR, Armstrong CA, Tomita K. BMC Biotechnol. 2016 Nov 8;16(1):76. 10.1186/s12896-016-0307-4 PubMed 27825338.
Backbone
  Vector backbone: pFA6a-kanMX6
  Selectable markers: ClonNat
Growth in bacteria
  Bacterial resistance: Ampicillin, 100 μg/mL
  Growth temperature: 37°C
  Growth strain: DH5alpha
  Copy number: High Copy
Gene/Insert 1
  Gene/Insert name: 3xHA
Gene/Insert 2
  Gene/Insert name: natCX (alt name: CMV/nat)
  Species: S. cerevisiae (budding yeast), S. pombe (fission yeast)
  Insert size (bp): 1391
Terms and licenses: Academic/Nonprofit Terms; Industry Terms: Not Available to Industry
How to cite: pNX3c2-HA3 was a gift from Kazunori Tomita (Addgene plasmid # 78392 ; http://n2t.net/addgene:78392 ; RRID:Addgene_78392)
