>Addgene plasmid #78392 | pNX3c2-HA3 | addgene partial sequence | sequence record 149823 | SP6 5'-ATTTAGGTGACACTATAG-3'
GTACGCTGCAGGTCGACGGATCCCCGGGTTAATTAACGCTAGCATGTACCCATACGATGTTCCTGACTAT
GCGGGCTACCCGTATGACGTGCCGGACTATGCAGGAGCCTATCCTTATGACGTTCCAGATTACGCTGGTT
CTAGATGAGGCGCGCCACTTCTAAATAAGCGAATTTCTTATGATTTATGATTTTTATTATTAAATAAGTT
ATAAAAAAAATAAGTGTATACAAATTTTAAAGTGACTCTTAGGTTTTAAAACGAAAATTCTTATTCTTGA
GTAACTCTTTCCTGTAGGTCAGGTTGCTTTCTCAGGTATAGTATGAGGTCGCTCTTATTGACCACACCTC
TACCGGCAGATCCGCTAGGAGATCTCGCGACGTTACATAACTTACGGTAAATGGCCCGCCTGGCTGACCG
CCCAACGACCCCCGCCCATTGACGTCAATAATGACGTATGTTCCCATAGTAACGCCAATAGGGACTTTCC
ATTGACGTCAATGGGTGGAGTATTTACGGTAAACTGCCCACTTGGCAGTACATCAAGTGTATCATATGCC
AAGTACGCCCCCTATTGACGTCAATGACGGTAAATGGCCCGCCTGGCATTATGCCCAGTACATGACCTTA
TGGGACTTTCCTACTTGGCAGTACATCTACGTATTAGTCATCGCTATTACCATGGTGATGCGGTTTTGGC
AGTACATCAATGGGCGTGGATAGCGGTTTGACTCACGGGGATTTCCAAGTCTCCACCCCATTGACGTCAA
TGGGAGTTTGTTTTGGCACCAAAATCAACGGGACTTTCCAAAATGTCGTAACAACTCCGCCCCATTGACG
CAAATGGGCGGTAGGCGTGTACGGTGGGAGGTCTATATAAGCAGAGCTCTCTGGCTAACTAGAGAACCCA
CTGCTTACTGGCTTATCGAAATTAATACGACTCACTATAGGGAGACCCAAGCTTACATGGGTACCACTCT
TGACGACACGGCTTACCGGTACCGCACCAGTGTCCCGGGGGACGCCGAGGCCATCGAGGCACTGGATGGG
TCCTTCACCACCGAC
