>Addgene plasmid #78392 | pNX3c2-HA3 | addgene partial sequence | sequence record 149830 | T7 5'-TAATACGACTCACTATAGGG-3'
CTTGACGACACGGCTTACCGGTACCGCACCAGTGTCCCGGGGGACGCCGAGGCCATCGAGGCACTGGATG
GGTCCTTCACCACCGACACCGTCTTCCGCGTCACCGCCACCGGGGACGGCTTCACCCTGCGGGAGGTGCC
GGTGGACCCGCCCCTGACCAAGGTGTTCCCCGACGACGAATCGGACGACGAATCGGACGACGGGGAGGAC
GGCGACCCGGACTCCCGGACGTTCGTCGCGTACGGGGACGACGGCGACCTGGCGGGCTTCGTGGTCGTCT
CGTACTCCGGCTGGAACCGCCGGCTGACCGTCGAGGACATCGAGGTCGCCCCGGAGCACCGGGGGCACGG
GGTCGGGCGCGCGTTGATGGGGCTCGCGACGGAGTTCGCCCGCGAGCGGGGCGCCGGGCACCTCTGGCTG
GAGGTCACCAACGTCAACGCACCGGCGATCCACGCGTACCGGCGGATGGGGTTCACCCTCTGCGGCCTGG
ACACCGCCCTGTACGACGGCACCGCCTCGGACGGCGAGCAGGCGCTCTACATGAGCATGCCCTGCCCCTA
ATCAGTACTGACAATAAAAAGATTCTTGTTTTCAAGAACTTGTCATTTGTATAGTTTTTTTATATTGTAG
TTGTTCTATTTTAATCAAATGTTAGCGTGATTTATATTTTTTTTCGCCTCGACATCATCTGCCCAGATGC
GAAGTTAAGTGCGCAGAAAGTAATATCATGCGTCAATCGTATGTGAATGCTGGTCGCTATACTGCTGTCG
ATTCGATACTAACGCCGCCATCCAGTGTTAAACGAGCTCGAATTCTAGGCTTCCTCGCTCACTGACTCGC
TGCGCTCGGTCGTTCGGCTGCGGCGAGCGGTATCAGCTCACTCAAAGGCGGTAATACGGTTATCCACAGA
ATCAGGGGATAACGCA
